Addgene plasmid #205487: 795M
Purpose: Female specific eGFP with DmtraF, dsRed in both sexes
Depositing lab: Omar Akbari. Depositing organization: University of California, San Diego (UCSD). Publication: A fluorescent sex-sorting technique for insects with the demonstration in Drosophila melanogaster. Liu J, Rayes D, Akbari OS. bioRxiv. 2023 Aug 14:2023.08.11.553026. doi: 10.1101/2023.08.11.553026. Preprint. PubMed 37645836.
Backbone
  Vector backbone: PiggyBac
  Total vector size (bp): 8775
  Vector type: Insect Expression
Growth in bacteria
  Bacterial resistance: Ampicillin, 100 μg/mL
  Growth temperature: 37°C
  Growth strain: DH5alpha
  Copy number: High Copy
Gene/Insert
  Gene/Insert name: DsRed, eGFP, DmtraF
  Species: D. melanogaster (fly)
Terms and licenses: Academic/Nonprofit Terms; Industry Terms: Not Available to Industry
Depositor comments: Please visit https://doi.org/10.1101/2023.08.11.553026 for bioRxiv preprint.
How to cite: 795M was a gift from Omar Akbari (Addgene plasmid # 205487 ; http://n2t.net/addgene:205487 ; RRID:Addgene_205487)
