[The description below was written by a language model from this plasmid's Addgene catalogue record and pLannotate feature annotations shown in this document.]
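Description:
795M is a piggyBac-based insect expression and transgenesis plasmid of about 8.8 kb, built for fluorescent sex sorting in Drosophila melanogaster. It is propagated in E. coli as a high-copy plasmid using a ColE1/pUC-type origin and ampicillin selection (AmpR with its own bla promoter). The backbone also carries an f1 origin and remnants of a lacZα/lac promoter cloning region. The piggyBac terminal repeats implied by the backbone name were not called in the automated feature table. A φC31 attB site is annotated downstream of the payload, which would also permit site-specific integration into attP docking lines.

The payload consists of two fluorescent reporter cassettes. In the first, on the reverse strand, the baculoviral OpIE-2 promoter drives DsRed. This cassette lies between two gypsy insulators that buffer it from neighbouring regulatory elements, and per the catalogue entry DsRed is expressed in both sexes, serving as a general transgenesis marker. The adjacent P74 fragment is baculoviral sequence that probably supplies the 3′ region for this cassette, though the record does not say so. In the second cassette, the hr5 enhancer and IE1 promoter from AcMNPV drive EGFP, followed by an SV40-derived fragment and the SV40 poly(A) signal. An unannotated gap of roughly 260 bp between the IE1 promoter and EGFP presumably holds the DmtraF element, the sex-specifically spliced transformer sequence named in the record. Female-specific splicing would then restrict productive EGFP expression to females, although the exact design is not detailed.

Transgenic females should therefore fluoresce both red and green, and males red only, allowing the sexes to be separated by fluorescence.
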