Features (pLannotate 1.2.2; 22 found; start..end, strand, type, name):
     30..458     -  rep_origin     f1 ori (sequence partly withheld): f1 bacteriophage origin of replication; arrow indicates direction of (+) strand synthesis
    463..616     -  CDS            lacZα (fragment): LacZα fragment of β-galactosidase; lacZ fragment
   1004..1389    +  protein_bind   gypsy insulator: chromatin insulator from Drosophila Su(Hw), CP190, and Mod(mdg4)67.2
   1390..2043    +  CDS            P74 (fragment): PIF0_NPVAC - Experimental evidence at protein level: Swiss-Prot protein existence level 1. Plays an essential role for oral infectivity of occlusion- derived virus (ODV) and functions also in host midgut attachment and fusion by binding to a specific host receptor. From Autographa californica nuclear polyhedrosis virus (AcMNPV).
   2064..2744    -  CDS            DsRed1: wild-type DsRed mammalian codon-optimized
   2751..2816    -  CDS            IE2 (fragment): VIE2_NPVOP - Protein inferred from homology: Swiss-Prot protein existence level 3. RING-finger E3 ubiquitin ligase that plays an important regulatory role during the initial stages of infection. Migrates to specific nuclear foci early in infection supposely to prepare the sites for viral replication by targeting and ubiquitinating host proteins. From Orgyia pseudotsugata multicapsid polyhedrosis virus (OpMNPV).
   2830..3290    -  promoter       OpIE-2 promoter (fragment): immediate-early gene 2 from the Orgyia pseudotsugata multicapsid nucleopolyhedrovirus; strong constitutive baculovirus promoter for insect cell expression
   3304..3689    +  protein_bind   gypsy insulator: chromatin insulator from Drosophila Su(Hw), CP190, and Mod(mdg4)67.2
   3696..4178    +  enhancer       hr5 enhancer: Autographa californica hr5; baculovirus early transcription enhancer
   4182..4773    +  promoter       IE1 promoter: promoter of the ie1 gene from the baculovirus Autographa californica
   5036..5750    +  CDS            EGFP (fragment): the original enhanced GFP (Yang et al., 1996) mammalian codon-optimized
   5754..5837    +  CDS            large T antigen (fragment): large T antigen from SV40 (simian virus 40)
   5860..5981    +  polyA_signal   SV40 poly(A) signal: SV40 polyadenylation signal
   6009..6078    +  protein_bind   attB: attB site for the φC31 integrase (Groth et al., 2000) phage φC31 integrase
   6589..6607    -  promoter       T3 promoter: promoter for bacteriophage T3 RNA polymerase
   6652..6668    -  protein_bind   lac operator: The lac repressor binds to the lac operator to inhibit transcription in E. coli. This inhibition can be relieved by adding lactose or isopropyl-β-D-thiogalactopyranoside (IPTG). lac repressor encoded by lacI
   6676..6706    -  promoter       lac promoter: promoter for the E. coli lac operon
   6721..6742    -  protein_bind   CAP binding site: CAP binding activates transcription in the presence of cAMP. E. coli catabolite activator protein
   6755..6847    -  CDS            lacI (fragment): lac repressor; lacI; The lac repressor binds to the lac operator to inhibit transcription in E. coli. This inhibition can be relieved by adding lactose or isopropyl-β-D-thiogalactopyranoside (IPTG).
   7030..7618    -  rep_origin     ori: high-copy-number ColE1/pMB1/pBR322/pUC origin of replication
   7789..8649    -  CDS            AmpR: β-lactamase; bla; confers resistance to ampicillin, carbenicillin, and related antibiotics
   8650..8754    -  promoter       AmpR promoter: bla
>Addgene plasmid #205487 | 795M | addgene full sequence | sequence record 407589 | Addgene NGS Result
CTAAATTGTAAGCGTTAATATTTTGTTAAAATTCGCGTTAAATTTTTGTTAAATCAGCTCATTTTTTAAC
CAATAGGCCGAAATCGGCAAAATCCCTTATAAATCAAAAGAATAGACCGAGATAGGGT
[37 nt withheld, positions 129-165]
AAAGAACGTGGACTCCAACGTCAAAGG
[49 nt withheld, positions 193-241]
T
[91 nt withheld, positions 243-333]
G
[124 nt withheld, positions 335-458]
CCCATTCGCCATTCAGGCTGCGCAACTGTTGGGAAGGGCGATCGGTGCGGGCCTCTTCGCTATTACGCCA
GCTGGCGAAAGGGGGATGTGCTGCAAGGCGATTAAGTTGGGTAACGCCAGGGTTTTCCCAGTCACGACGT
TGTAAAACGACGGCCAGTAGATTAACCCTAGAAAGATAATCATATTGTGACGTACGTTAAAGATAATCAT
GCGTAAAATTGACGCATGTGTTTTATCGGTCTGTATATCGAGGTTTATTTATTAATTTGAATAGATATTA
AGTTTTATTATATTTACACTTACATACTAATAATAAATTCAACAAACAATTTATTTATGTTTATTTATTT
ATTAAAAAAAAACAAAACTTTCGTTGATAGAAGCATCCTCATCACAAGATGATAATAAGTATACCATCTT
AGCTGGCTTCGGTTTATATGAGACGAGAGTAAGGGGTCCGTCAAAACAAAACATCGATGTTCCCACTGGC
CTGGAGCGACTGTTTTTCAGTACTTCCGGTATCTCGCGTTTGTTTGCCTGCAGGTCACGTAATAAGTGTG
CGTTGAATTTATTCGCAAAAACATTGCATATTTTCGGCAAAGTAAAATTTTGTTGCATACCTTATCAAAA
AATAAGTGCTGCATACTTTTTAGAGAAACCAAATAATTTTTTATTGCATACCCGTTTTTAATAAAATACA
TTGCATACCCTCTTTTAATAAAAAATATTGCATACTTTGACGAAACAAATTTTCGTTGCATACCCAATAA
AAGATTATTATATTGCATACCCGTTTTTAATAAAATACATTGCATACCCTCTTTTAATAAAAAATATTGC
ATACGTTGACGAAACAAATTTTCGTTGCATACCCAATAAAAGATTATTATATTGCATACCTTTTCTTGCC
ATACCATTTAGCCGATCAATTGCGGCCGCTCGAATCGCTATCCAAGCCAGCTCCATTGTCGGCATCGTGC
TCATTCTATTGACGCTGGCAGATTTGGTTTTGGCGCTATGGGACCCGTTCGGTTACAACAACATGTTTCC
GCGCGAGTTTCCCGACGACATGTCGCGCACGTTCCTGACTGCGTACTTTGAGAGTTTCGACAACACCACG
TCCAGAGAAATCATAGAGTTTATGCCCGAGTTCTTTTCGGAAATGGTCGAAACGGACGATGACGCCACGT
TTGAATCTCTATTTCATTTATTAGATTATGTGGCATCTTTAGAAGTTAATTCCGACGGCCAAATGTTAAA
CTTGGAGGAGGGTGATGAAATTGAGGATTTTGACGAATCTACTTTGGTGGGGCAAGCGTTAGCCACTAGC
TCGCTATACACTCGCATGGAGTTTATGCAGTACACGTTTAGGCAAAACACACTATTGTCTATGAACAAAG
AAAACAACAATTTTAATCAAATAATCATGGGTTTATTTGCAACAAACACAATTGTGGCGTTTACAGCATT
TGTTATACACACAGAACTCATATTTTTTATATTTTTCGTAATCTTCCTAATGATCACATTTTATTACATA
ATCAAAGAATCGTACGAATATTATAAAACAATTGATTTGTTATTTTAAAAACGATTCATCCTAGGCTACA
GGAACAGGTGGTGGCGGCCCTCGGTGCGCTCGTACTGCTCCACGATGGTGTAGTCCTCGTTGTGGGAGGT
GATGTCCAGCTTGGAGTCCACGTAGTAGTAGCCGGGCAGCTGCACGGGCTTCTTGGCCATGTAGATGGAC
TTGAACTCCACCAGGTAGTGGCCGCCGTCCTTCAGCTTCAGGGCCTTGTGGATCTCGCCCTTCAGCACGC
CGTCGCGGGGGTACAGGCGCTCGGTGGAGGCCTCCCAGCCCATGGTCTTCTTCTGCATTACGGGGCCGTC
GGAGGGGAAGTTCACGCCGATGAACTTCACCTTGTAGATGAAGCAGCCGTCCTGCAGGGAGGAGTCCTGG
GTCACGGTCACCACGCCGCCGTCCTCGAAGTTCATCACGCGCTCCCACTTGAAGCCCTCGGGGAAGGACA
GCTTCTTGTAGTCGGGGATGTCGGCGGGGTGCTTCACGTACACCTTGGAGCCGTACTGGAACTGGGGGGA
CAGGATGTCCCAGGCGAAGGGCAGGGGGCCGCCCTTGGTCACCTTCAGCTTCACGGTGTTGTGGCCCTCG
TAGGGGCGGCCCTCGCCCTCGCCCTCGATCTCGAACTCGTGGCCGTTCACGGTGCCCTCCATGCGCACCT
TGAAGCGCATGAACTCCTTGATGACGTTCTTGGAGGAGCGCACCATGGATCCCACCAGAGACAGGTTGCG
GCGGCGGTTGGATGGCGTGGGCGCGTTGGCGTTGTTGGACCGGCTCATGTTGTGTCGCTGTAACAGATGC
TGTTCAACTGTGTTTACCAGATCGTTGCGGGCTGTATTTATAGGCGCGATAAGCGGGACGGGCGCCTCGT
GTCCGGTCACGCGCATGAGATAACGCGCGGCTGATATGGAGGCGCGTCCTGTTCCGATAAGGAGTTGCGT
CCGGCTGCGGTTAGCAACACAGGAAGCTGGCGTCCTGTCACGATAAGACAACACTCGTCCGGTCCGATAA
TGTGATTCGTACGTGACAGGACGCGACCCGATAAGGCCGGCCTACGTGACTGCCGACACGTACTTTTTTG
CACTGCAAAAAGGTTCAATGTGTGGTAGTGTATTTGGAGCGTATACAACGGTGTAGACTATTTATGTAAA
ATAGTCTACGAAACGTAGAGTTTGTACTATGTATGGGCCCGCGTGCAAAAGCGTGTTTTTTTGCAGTGCA
AAAAAGTTGGTGGTGGGGAGGCCACCGAGTATGGGCGCGGTACCTCACGTAATAAGTGTGCGTTGAATTT
ATTCGCAAAAACATTGCATATTTTCGGCAAAGTAAAATTTTGTTGCATACCTTATCAAAAAATAAGTGCT
GCATACTTTTTAGAGAAACCAAATAATTTTTTATTGCATACCCGTTTTTAATAAAATACATTGCATACCC
TCTTTTAATAAAAAATATTGCATACTTTGACGAAACAAATTTTCGTTGCATACCCAATAAAAGATTATTA
TATTGCATACCCGTTTTTAATAAAATACATTGCATACCCTCTTTTAATAAAAAATATTGCATACGTTGAC
GAAACAAATTTTCGTTGCATACCCAATAAAAGATTATTATATTGCATACCTTTTCTTGCCATACCATTTA
GCCGATCAATTCTCGAGCGCGTAAAACACAATCAAGTATGAGTCATAAGCTGATGTCATGTTTTGCACAC
GGCTCATAACCGAACTGGCTTTACGAGTAGAATTCTACTTGTAACGCACGATCAGTGGATGATGTCATTT
GTTTTTCAAATCGAGATGATGTCATGTTTTGCACACGGCTCATAAACTCGCTTTACGAGTAGAATTCTAC
GTGTAACGCACGATCGATTGATGAGTCATTTGTTTTGCAATATGATATCATACAATATGACTCATTTGTT
TTTCAAAACCGAACTTGATTTACGGGTAGAATTCTACTTGTAAAGCACAATCAAAAAGATGATGTCATTT
GTTTTTCAAAACTGAACTCGCTTTACGAGTAGAATTCTACGTGTAAAACACAATCAAGAAATGATGTCAT
TTGTTATAAAAATAAAAGCTGATGTCATGTTTTGCACATGGCTCATAACTAAACTCGCTTTACGGGTAGA
ATTCTACGCGCGTCGATGTCTTTGTGATGCGCGCGACATTTTTGTAGGTTATTGATAAAATGAACGGATA
CGTTGCCCGACATTATCATTAAATCCTTGGCGTAGAATTTGTCGGGTCCATTGTCCGTGTGCGCTAGCAT
GCCCGTAACGGACCTCGTACTTTTGGCTTCAAAGGTTTTGCGCACAGACAAAATGTGCCACACTTGCAGC
TCTGCATGTGTGCGCGTTACCACAAATCCCAACGGCGCAGTGTACTTGTTGTATGCAAATAAATCTCGAT
AAAGGCGCGGCGCGCGAATGCAGCTGATCACGTACGCTCCTCGTGTTCCGTTCAAGGACGGTGTTATCGA
CCTCAGATTAATGTTTATCGGCCGACTGTTTTCGTATCCGCTCACCAAACGCGTTTTTGCATTAACATTG
TATGTCGGCGGATGTTCTATATCTAATTTGAATAAATAAACGATAACCGCGTTGGTTTTAGAGGGCATAA
TAAAAGAAATATTGTTATCGTGTTCGCCATTAGGGCAGTATAAATTGACGTTCATGTTGGATATTGTTTC
AGTTGCAAGTTGACACTGGCGGCGACAAGATCGTGAACAACCAAGTGACAATACAAAATGGTACCCACTA
TATAGTATAACCGATCTGATCAGATTCTGATCCAGTGCCATCTTTTTGTTGTTTTTTTTCTAGTGTCATA
TTGTGTGAAATGTGAAATGGATGAGAATGAACGCTGGACGACCAGACAGAGAAAGAGAAGCTAGGACAAT
AGGACTCTCAACTGCGCATTACGTGGATTCCGTCTCCGACGATGCGCCAAACACTATGCGTTAGATGCAT
TGACTAACCGCACACTCTTTTCACATAGAGCAAGGGCGAGGAGCTGTTCACCGGGGTGGTGCCCATCCTG
GTCGAGCTGGACGGCGACGTAAACGGCCACAAGTTCAGCGTGTCCGGCGAGGGCGAGGGCGATGCCACCT
ACGGCAAGCTGACCCTGAAGTTCATCTGCACCACCGGCAAGCTGCCCGTGCCCTGGCCCACCCTCGTGAC
CACCCTGACCTACGGCGTGCAGTGCTTCAGCCGCTACCCCGACCACATGAAGCAGCACGACTTCTTCAAG
TCCGCCATGCCCGAAGGCTACGTCCAGGAGCGCACCATCTTCTTCAAGGACGACGGCAACTACAAGACCC
GCGCCGAGGTGAAGTTCGAGGGCGACACCCTGGTGAACCGCATCGAGCTGAAGGGCATCGACTTCAAGGA
GGACGGCAACATCCTGGGGCACAAGCTGGAGTACAACTACAACAGCCACAACGTCTATATCATGGCCGAC
AAGCAGAAGAACGGCATCAAGGTGAACTTCAAGATCCGCCACAACATCGAGGACGGCAGCGTGCAGCTCG
CCGACCACTACCAGCAGAACACCCCCATCGGCGACGGCCCCGTGCTGCTGCCCGACAACCACTACCTGAG
CACCCAGTCCGCCCTGAGCAAAGACCCCAACGAGAAGCGCGATCACATGGTCCTGCTGGAGTTCGTGACC
GCCGCCGGGATCACTCTCGGCATGGACGAGCTGTACAAGTAACTAGATCATAATCAGCCATACCACATTT
GTAGAGGTTTTACTTGCTTTAAAAAACCTCCCACACCTCCCCCTGAACCTGAAACATAAAATGAATGCAA
TTGTTGTTGTTAACTTGTTTATTGCAGCTTATAATGGTTACAAATAAAGCAATAGCATCACAAATTTCAC
AAATAAAGCATTTTTTTCACTGCATTCTAGTTGTGGTTTGTCCAAACTCATCAATGTATCTTAAAGCTTG
TCGACGATGTAGGTCACGGTCTCGAAGCCGCGGTGCGGGTGCCAGGGCGTGCCCTTGGGCTCCCCGGGCG
CGTACTCCACCTCACCCATCTGGTCCATCATGATGAACGGGTCGAGGTGGCGGTAGTTGATCCCGGCGAA
CGCGCGGCGCACCGGGAAGCCCTCGCCCTCGAAACCGCTGGGCGCGGTGGTCACGGTGAGCACGGGACGT
GCGACGGCGTCGGCGGGTGCGGATACGCGGGGCAGCGTCAGCGGGTTCTCGACGGTCACGGCGGGCATGT
CGACAGATATCTATAACAAGAAAATATATATATAATAAGTTATCACGTAAGTAGAACATGAAATAACAAT
ATAATTATCGTATGAGTTAAATCTTAAAAGTCACGTAAAAGATAATCATGCGTCATTTTGACTCACGCGG
TCGTTATAGTTCAAAATCAGTGACACTTACCGCATTGACAAGCACGCCTCACGGGAGCTCCAAGCGGCGA
CTGAGATGTCCTAAATGCACAGCGACGGATTCGCGCTATTTAGAAAGAGAGAGCAATATTTCAAGAATGC
ATGCGTCAATTTTACGCAGACTATCTTTCTAGGGTTAATCCCTTTAGTGAGGGTTAATTTCGAGCTTGGC
GTAATCATGGTCATAGCTGTTTCCTGTGTGAAATTGTTATCCGCTCACAATTCCACACAACATACGAGCC
GGAAGCATAAAGTGTAAAGCCTGGGGTGCCTAATGAGTGAGCTAACTCACATTAATTGCGTTGCGCTCAC
TGCCCGCTTTCCAGTCGGGAAACCTGTCGTGCCAGCTGCATTAATGAATCGGCCAACGCGCGGGGAGAGG
CGGTTTGCGTATTGGGCGCTCTTCCGCTTCCTCGCTCACTGACTCGCTGCGCTCGGTCGTTCGGCTGCGG
CGAGCGGTATCAGCTCACTCAAAGGCGGTAATACGGTTATCCACAGAATCAGGGGATAACGCAGGAAAGA
ACATGTGAGCAAAAGGCCAGCAAAAGGCCAGGAACCGTAAAAAGGCCGCGTTGCTGGCGTTTTTCCATAG
GCTCCGCCCCCCTGACGAGCATCACAAAAATCGACGCTCAAGTCAGAGGTGGCGAAACCCGACAGGACTA
TAAAGATACCAGGCGTTTCCCCCTGGAAGCTCCCTCGTGCGCTCTCCTGTTCCGACCCTGCCGCTTACCG
GATACCTGTCCGCCTTTCTCCCTTCGGGAAGCGTGGCGCTTTCTCATAGCTCACGCTGTAGGTATCTCAG
TTCGGTGTAGGTCGTTCGCTCCAAGCTGGGCTGTGTGCACGAACCCCCCGTTCAGCCCGACCGCTGCGCC
TTATCCGGTAACTATCGTCTTGAGTCCAACCCGGTAAGACACGACTTATCGCCACTGGCAGCAGCCACTG
GTAACAGGATTAGCAGAGCGAGGTATGTAGGCGGTGCTACAGAGTTCTTGAAGTGGTGGCCTAACTACGG
CTACACTAGAAGAACAGTATTTGGTATCTGCGCTCTGCTGAAGCCAGTTACCTTCGGAAAAAGAGTTGGT
AGCTCTTGATCCGGCAAACAAACCACCGCTGGTAGCGGTGGTTTTTTTGTTTGCAAGCAGCAGATTACGC
GCAGAAAAAAAGGATCTCAAGAAGATCCTTTGATCTTTTCTACGGGGTCTGACGCTCAGTGGAACGAAAA
CTCACGTTAAGGGATTTTGGTCATGAGATTATCAAAAAGGATCTTCACCTAGATCCTTTTAAATTAAAAA
TGAAGTTTTAAATCAATCTAAAGTATATATGAGTAAACTTGGTCTGACAGTTACCAATGCTTAATCAGTG
AGGCACCTATCTCAGCGATCTGTCTATTTCGTTCATCCATAGTTGCCTGACTCCCCGTCGTGTAGATAAC
TACGATACGGGAGGGCTTACCATCTGGCCCCAGTGCTGCAATGATACCGCGAGACCCACGCTCACCGGCT
CCAGATTTATCAGCAATAAACCAGCCAGCCGGAAGGGCCGAGCGCAGAAGTGGTCCTGCAACTTTATCCG
CCTCCATCCAGTCTATTAATTGTTGCCGGGAAGCTAGAGTAAGTAGTTCGCCAGTTAATAGTTTGCGCAA
CGTTGTTGCCATTGCTACAGGCATCGTGGTGTCACGCTCGTCGTTTGGTATGGCTTCATTCAGCTCCGGT
TCCCAACGATCAAGGCGAGTTACATGATCCCCCATGTTGTGCAAAAAAGCGGTTAGCTCCTTCGGTCCTC
CGATCGTTGTCAGAAGTAAGTTGGCCGCAGTGTTATCACTCATGGTTATGGCAGCACTGCATAATTCTCT
TACTGTCATGCCATCCGTAAGATGCTTTTCTGTGACTGGTGAGTACTCAACCAAGTCATTCTGAGAATAG
TGTATGCGGCGACCGAGTTGCTCTTGCCCGGCGTCAATACGGGATAATACCGCGCCACATAGCAGAACTT
TAAAAGTGCTCATCATTGGAAAACGTTCTTCGGGGCGAAAACTCTCAAGGATCTTACCGCTGTTGAGATC
CAGTTCGATGTAACCCACTCGTGCACCCAACTGATCTTCAGCATCTTTTACTTTCACCAGCGTTTCTGGG
TGAGCAAAAACAGGAAGGCAAAATGCCGCAAAAAAGGGAATAAGGGCGACACGGAAATGTTGAATACTCA
TACTCTTCCTTTTTCAATATTATTGAAGCATTTATCAGGGTTATTGTCTCATGAGCGGATACATATTTGA
ATGTATTTAGAAAAATAAACAAATAGGGGTTCCGCGCACATTTCCCCGAAAAGTGCCAC
